Addgene plasmid #208060: OR2-consensus
Purpose: Consensus OR2 engineered from human OR2 family members
Depositing lab: Hiroaki Matsunami. Depositing organization: Duke University. Publication: Structural instability and divergence from conserved residues underlie intracellular retention of mammalian odorant receptors. Ikegami K, de March CA, Nagai MH, Ghosh S, Do M, Sharma R, Bruguera ES, Lu YE, Fukutani Y, Vaidehi N, Yohda M, Matsunami H. Proc Natl Acad Sci U S A. 2020 Feb 11;117(6):2957-2967. doi: 10.1073/pnas.1915520117. Epub 2020 Jan 23. PubMed 31974307.
Backbone
  Vector backbone: pCI
  Backbone manufacturer: Promega
  Backbone size w/o insert (bp): 4006
  Total vector size (bp): 5014
  Modifications to backbone: Rhodopsin tag at N terminus
  Vector type: Mammalian Expression
Growth in bacteria
  Bacterial resistance: Ampicillin, 100 μg/mL
  Growth temperature: 37°C
  Growth strain: DH5alpha
  Copy number: High Copy
Gene/Insert
  Gene/Insert name: OR2-consensus (alt name: consOR2)
  Species: Synthetic
  Insert size (bp): 1008
  Promoter: CMV
  Tag / fusion protein: Rhodopsin tag (N terminal on insert)
  Cloning method: Restriction Enzyme; 5′ cloning site MluI (not destroyed); 3′ cloning site NotI (not destroyed)
  Sequencing primers: 5′ CTCCACAGGTGTCCACTC; 3′ CACTGCATTCTAGTTGTGG
Terms and licenses: Academic/Nonprofit Terms; Industry Terms: Not Available to Industry
How to cite: OR2-consensus was a gift from Hiroaki Matsunami (Addgene plasmid # 208060 ; http://n2t.net/addgene:208060 ; RRID:Addgene_208060)
