[The description below was written by a language model from this plasmid's Addgene catalogue record and pLannotate feature annotations shown in this document.]
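Description:
OR2-consensus is a mammalian expression plasmid built on the Promega pCI backbone and carrying a synthetic odorant receptor, consOR2, whose sequence was engineered as a consensus of human OR2 family members. The roughly 1 kb insert sits between MluI and NotI sites, both retained, and is fused at its N terminus to a rhodopsin (Rho) tag, an epitope commonly used to detect odorant receptors at the cell surface. The automated annotation labels the coding region as mouse Olfr56. This is best read as a homology match to a related odorant receptor, not as the identity of the insert, which the catalogue entry gives as synthetic.

Transcription is driven by the human cytomegalovirus immediate early enhancer and promoter, followed by the pCI chimeric β-globin/immunoglobulin intron, which generally improves expression of the spliced message, and ends at an SV40 polyadenylation signal. A T7 promoter just upstream of the coding sequence allows in vitro transcription. In bacteria the plasmid is maintained by a high-copy ColE1/pUC-type origin and selected with ampicillin through β-lactamase. An f1 origin is also present for single-stranded DNA production. The short large T antigen, lacZα, bom and rop fragments in the table are backbone remnants with no functional role. The sequenced record is 4,975 nt, slightly shorter than the 5,014 bp total listed in the catalogue.

The associated study examined why mammalian odorant receptors are often retained inside cells, linking this to structural instability and divergence from conserved residues. That context suggests the plasmid is used to express a consensus receptor in cultured mammalian cells for studies of trafficking, stability and function, although the record does not specify particular assays.
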