Features (pLannotate 1.2.2; 14 found; start..end, strand, type, name):
    118..495     +  enhancer       CMV enhancer: human cytomegalovirus immediate early enhancer
    497..696     +  promoter       CMV promoter: human cytomegalovirus (CMV) immediate early promoter
    835..967     +  intron         chimeric intron: chimera between introns from human β-globin and immunoglobulin heavy chain genes
   1012..1030    +  promoter       T7 promoter: promoter for bacteriophage T7 RNA polymerase
   1120..2034    +  CDS            Olfr56: OLF56_MOUSE - Also known as Mor276-1 From Mus musculus (Mouse).
   2067..2188    -  polyA_signal   SV40 poly(A) signal: SV40 polyadenylation signal
   2211..2279    -  CDS            large T antigen (fragment): large T antigen from SV40 (simian virus 40)
   2298..2365    +  CDS            lacZα (fragment): LacZα fragment of β-galactosidase; lacZ fragment
   2369..2797    +  rep_origin     f1 ori (sequence partly withheld): f1 bacteriophage origin of replication; arrow indicates direction of (+) strand synthesis
   2825..2924    -  misc_feature   bom (fragment): basis of mobility region from pBR322
   3026..3061    -  CDS            rop (fragment): Rop protein, which maintains plasmids at low copy number; rop
   3156..3260    +  promoter       AmpR promoter: bla
   3261..4121    +  CDS            AmpR: β-lactamase; bla; confers resistance to ampicillin, carbenicillin, and related antibiotics
   4292..4880    +  rep_origin     ori: high-copy-number ColE1/pMB1/pBR322/pUC origin of replication
>Addgene plasmid #208060 | OR2-consensus | addgene full sequence | sequence record 411184 | Addgene NGS Result
TTATTCATTGGTTATATAGCATAAATCAATATTGGCTATTGGCCATTGCATACGTTGTATCTATATCATA
ATATGTACATTTATATTGGCTCATGTCCAATATGACCGCCATGTTGGCATTGATTATTGACTAGTTATTA
ATAGTAATCAATTACGGGGTCATTAGTTCATAGCCCATATATGGAGTTCCGCGTTACATAACTTACGGTA
AATGGCCCGCCTGGCTGACCGCCCAACGACCCCCGCCCATTGACGTCAATAATGACGTATGTTCCCATAG
TAACGCCAATAGGGACTTTCCATTGACGTCAATGGGTGGAGTATTTACGGTAAACTGCCCACTTGGCAGT
ACATCAAGTGTATCATATGCCAAGTCCGCCCCCTATTGACGTCAATGACGGTAAATGGCCCGCCTGGCAT
TATGCCCAGTACATGACCTTACGGGACTTTCCTACTTGGCAGTACATCTACGTATTAGTCATCGCTATTA
CCATGGTGATGCGGTTTTGGCAGTACACCAATGGGCGTGGATAGCGGTTTGACTCACGGGGATTTCCAAG
TCTCCACCCCATTGACGTCAATGGGAGTTTGTTTTGGCACCAAAATCAACGGGACTTTCCAAAATGTCGT
AATAACCCCGCCCCGTTGACGCAAATGGGCGGTAGGCGTGTACGGTGGGAGGTCTATATAAGCAGAGCTC
GTTTAGTGAACCGTCAGATCACTAGAAGCTTTATTGCGGTAGTTTATCACAGTTAAATTGCTAACGCAGT
CAGTGCTTCTGACACAACAGTCTCGAACTTAAGCTGCAGAAGTTGGTCGTGAGGCACTGGGCAGGTAAGT
ATCAAGGTTACAAGACAGGTTTAAGGAGACCAATAGAAACTGGGCTTGTCGAGACAGAGAAGACTCTTGC
GTTTCTGATAGGCACCTATTGGTCTTACTGACATCCACTTTGCCTTTCTCTCCACAGGTGTCCACTCCCA
GTTCAATTACAGCTCTTAAGGCTAGAGTACTTAATACGACTCACTATAGGCTAGCATGAATGGCACAGAA
GGCCCTAACTTCTACGTGCCCTTCTCCAATGCGACGGGTGTGGTACGCGAATTCACGCGTATGGAAGAAA
ATCAAACAAGTAGCACTGACTTTATTCTCCTCGGCTTGTTTGACCATCCCCGGCTTGAACTCCTCCTGTT
TGTCCTCATACTCCTCATATACCTTTTGGCCCTCCTTGGCAACGGGCTCATCATTCTGCTTATCCACCTG
GATTCAAGGCTTCACACGCCCATGTACTTCTTCCTCTCACAACTTAGCTTGATGGATTTGTGCTACACTT
CCACGACCGTTCCTAAAATGCTGGTAAACCTGCTGTCTGGCGACAAGACGATTAGTTTCGCTGGTTGCGG
TGCACAGCTCTTCCTTTATCTCACTTTGGGCGGCACCGAGTGCTTGCTCCTTGCCGTTATGGCATATGAC
AGATATGTAGCAATCTGTCACCCCTTGCGCTACCCCGTATTGATGAACCCTAGAGTTTGCCTCCTGCTTG
CCGCGGGTTCTTGGCTGCTGGGATCCCTTGACTCCCTTATCCACACAGTGTTGACGCTCTCTCTGCCCTT
TTGTGGCAGTAGGGAAATCAACCATTTCTTTTGTGAAGTGCCCGCGCTGCTCAAGCTTGCTTGTGCTGAT
ACATCCTTGAACGAAACTGTTATGTTCGTATGCTGTGTGCTCATGCTCCTCATACCTCTGTCTCTCATCC
TCGTAAGTTATGGCAGAATCTTGCTTGCTGTCTTGCGAATGCAATCCGCCGAGGGTCGCAGAAAAGCTTT
TTCAACATGTTCTTCTCATCTGACAGTGGTGGGATTGTTCTATGGAGCTGCGATCTACATGTATTTGCAG
CCTAAATCCTACCATTCTCCAGAGCAGGATAAGGTGGTAAGCTTGTTCTACACCATATTGACGCCGATGC
TCAACCCCTTGATATACTCACTTCGCAATAAGGAAGTTAAGGGGGCTCTGCGGCGAGTGCTTGGTAAATG
TAGGAGCCTTTAAGCGGCCGCTTCGAGCAGACATGATAAGATACATTGATGAGTTTGGACAAACCACAAC
TAGAATGCAGTGAAAAAAATGCTTTATTTGTGAAATTTGTGATGCTATTGCTTTATTTGTAACCATTATA
AGCTGCAATAAACAAGTTAACAACAACAATTGCATTCATTTTATGTTTCAGGTTCAGGGGGAGATGTGGG
AGGTTTTTTAAAGCAAGTAAAACCTCTACAAATGTGGTAAAATCGATAAGGATCCGGGCTGGCGTAATAG
CGAAGAGGCCCGCACCGATCGCCCTTCCCAACAGTTGCGCAGCCTGAATGGCGAATGG
[124 nt withheld, positions 2369-2492]
C
[91 nt withheld, positions 2494-2584]
A
[49 nt withheld, positions 2586-2634]
CCTTTGACGTTGGAGTCCACGTTCTTT
[37 nt withheld, positions 2662-2698]
ACCCTATCTCGGTCTATTCTTTTGATTTATAAGGGATTTTGCCGATTTCGGCCTATTGGTTAAAAAATGA
GCTGATTTAACAAAAATTTAACGCGAATTTTAACAAAATATTAACGCTTACAATTTCCTGATGCGGTATT
TTCTCCTTACGCATCTGTGCGGTATTTCACACCGCATATGGTGCACTCTCAGTACAATCTGCTCTGATGC
CGCATAGTTAAGCCAGCCCCGACACCCGCCAACACCCGCTGACGCGCCCTGACGGGCTTGTCTGCTCCCG
GCATCCGCTTACAGACAAGCTGTGACCGTCTCCGGGAGCTGCATGTGTCAGAGGTTTTCACCGTCATCAC
CGAAACGCGCGAGACGAAAGGGCCTCGTGATACGCCTATTTTTATAGGTTAATGTCATGATAATAATGGT
TTCTTAGACGTCAGGTGGCACTTTTCGGGGAAATGTGCGCGGAACCCCTATTTGTTTATTTTTCTAAATA
CATTCAAATATGTATCCGCTCATGAGACAATAACCCTGATAAATGCTTCAATAATATTGAAAAAGGAAGA
GTATGAGTATTCAACATTTCCGTGTCGCCCTTATTCCCTTTTTTGCGGCATTTTGCCTTCCTGTTTTTGC
TCACCCAGAAACGCTGGTGAAAGTAAAAGATGCTGAAGATCAGTTGGGTGCACGAGTGGGTTACATCGAA
CTGGATCTCAACAGCGGTAAGATCCTTGAGAGTTTTCGCCCCGAAGAACGTTTTCCAATGATGAGCACTT
TTAAAGTTCTGCTATGTGGCGCGGTATTATCCCGTATTGACGCCGGGCAAGAGCAACTCGGTCGCCGCAT
ACACTATTCTCAGAATGACTTGGTTGAGTACTCACCAGTCACAGAAAAGCATCTTACGGATGGCATGACA
GTAAGAGAATTATGCAGTGCTGCCATAACCATGAGTGATAACACTGCGGCCAACTTACTTCTGACAACGA
TCGGAGGACCGAAGGAGCTAACCGCTTTTTTGCACAACATGGGGGATCATGTAACTCGCCTTGATCGTTG
GGAACCGGAGCTGAATGAAGCCATACCAAACGACGAGCGTGACACCACGATGCCTGTAGCAATGGCAACA
ACGTTGCGCAAACTATTAACTGGCGAACTACTTACTCTAGCTTCCCGGCAACAATTAATAGACTGGATGG
AGGCGGATAAAGTTGCAGGACCACTTCTGCGCTCGGCCCTTCCGGCTGGCTGGTTTATTGCTGATAAATC
TGGAGCCGGTGAGCGTGGGTCTCGCGGTATCATTGCAGCACTGGGGCCAGATGGTAAGCCCTCCCGTATC
GTAGTTATCTACACGACGGGGAGTCAGGCAACTATGGATGAACGAAATAGACAGATCGCTGAGATAGGTG
CCTCACTGATTAAGCATTGGTAACTGTCAGACCAAGTTTACTCATATATACTTTAGATTGATTTAAAACT
TCATTTTTAATTTAAAAGGATCTAGGTGAAGATCCTTTTTGATAATCTCATGACCAAAATCCCTTAACGT
GAGTTTTCGTTCCACTGAGCGTCAGACCCCGTAGAAAAGATCAAAGGATCTTCTTGAGATCCTTTTTTTC
TGCGCGTAATCTGCTGCTTGCAAACAAAAAAACCACCGCTACCAGCGGTGGTTTGTTTGCCGGATCAAGA
GCTACCAACTCTTTTTCCGAAGGTAACTGGCTTCAGCAGAGCGCAGATACCAAATACTGTTCTTCTAGTG
TAGCCGTAGTTAGGCCACCACTTCAAGAACTCTGTAGCACCGCCTACATACCTCGCTCTGCTAATCCTGT
TACCAGTGGCTGCTGCCAGTGGCGATAAGTCGTGTCTTACCGGGTTGGACTCAAGACGATAGTTACCGGA
TAAGGCGCAGCGGTCGGGCTGAACGGGGGGTTCGTGCACACAGCCCAGCTTGGAGCGAACGACCTACACC
GAACTGAGATACCTACAGCGTGAGCTATGAGAAAGCGCCACGCTTCCCGAAGGGAGAAAGGCGGACAGGT
ATCCGGTAAGCGGCAGGGTCGGAACAGGAGAGCGCACGAGGGAGCTTCCAGGGGGAAACGCCTGGTATCT
TTATAGTCCTGTCGGGTTTCGCCACCTCTGACTTGAGCGTCGATTTTTGTGATGCTCGTCAGGGGGGCGG
AGCCTATGGAAAAACGCCAGCAACGCGGCCTTTTTACGGTTCCTGGCCTTTTGCTGGCCTTTTGCTCACA
TGGCTCGACAGATCTTCAATATTGGCCATTAGCCATA
