>Addgene plasmid #208060 | OR2-consensus | depositor partial sequence | sequence record 406145 | Rhodopsin-tagged OR2-consensus ORF
ATGAATGGCACAGAAGGCCCTAACTTCTACGTGCCCTTCTCCAATGCGACGGGTGTGGTACGCGAATTCA
CGCGTATGGAAGAAAATCAAACAAGTAGCACTGACTTTATTCTCCTCGGCTTGTTTGACCATCCCCGGCT
TGAACTCCTCCTGTTTGTCCTCATACTCCTCATATACCTTTTGGCCCTCCTTGGCAACGGGCTCATCATT
CTGCTTATCCACCTGGATTCAAGGCTTCACACGCCCATGTACTTCTTCCTCTCACAACTTAGCTTGATGG
ATTTGTGCTACACTTCCACGACCGTTCCTAAAATGCTGGTAAACCTGCTGTCTGGCGACAAGACGATTAG
TTTCGCTGGTTGCGGTGCACAGCTCTTCCTTTATCTCACTTTGGGCGGCACCGAGTGCTTGCTCCTTGCC
GTTATGGCATATGACAGATATGTAGCAATCTGTCACCCCTTGCGCTACCCCGTATTGATGAACCCTAGAG
TTTGCCTCCTGCTTGCCGCGGGTTCTTGGCTGCTGGGATCCCTTGACTCCCTTATCCACACAGTGTTGAC
GCTCTCTCTGCCCTTTTGTGGCAGTAGGGAAATCAACCATTTCTTTTGTGAAGTGCCCGCGCTGCTCAAG
CTTGCTTGTGCTGATACATCCTTGAACGAAACTGTTATGTTCGTATGCTGTGTGCTCATGCTCCTCATAC
CTCTGTCTCTCATCCTCGTAAGTTATGGCAGAATCTTGCTTGCTGTCTTGCGAATGCAATCCGCCGAGGG
TCGCAGAAAAGCTTTTTCAACATGTTCTTCTCATCTGACAGTGGTGGGATTGTTCTATGGAGCTGCGATC
TACATGTATTTGCAGCCTAAATCCTACCATTCTCCAGAGCAGGATAAGGTGGTAAGCTTGTTCTACACCA
TATTGACGCCGATGCTCAACCCCTTGATATACTCACTTCGCAATAAGGAAGTTAAGGGGGCTCTGCGGCG
AGTGCTTGGTAAATGTAGGAGCCTTTAA
